Addgene plasmid #90584: CDC20 D3.1 gRNA
Purpose: 3rd generation lentiviral gRNA plasmid targeting human CDC20
Depositing lab: Iain Cheeseman. Depositing organization: Whitehead Institute for Biomedical Research. Publication: Large-Scale Analysis of CRISPR/Cas9 Cell-Cycle Knockouts Reveals the Diversity of p53-Dependent Responses to Cell-Cycle Defects. McKinley KL, Cheeseman IM. Dev Cell. 2017 Feb 27;40(4):405-420.e2. doi: 10.1016/j.devcel.2017.01.012. Epub 2017 Feb 16. PubMed 28216383.
Backbone
  Vector backbone: pLenti-sgRNA
  Backbone manufacturer: Eric Lander & David Sabatini labs (Addgene plasmid #71409)
  Backbone size w/o insert (bp): 9151
  Vector type: Lentiviral, CRISPR
  Selectable markers: Puromycin
Growth in bacteria
  Bacterial resistance: Ampicillin, 100 μg/mL
  Growth temperature: 37°C
  Growth strain: NEB Stable
  Copy number: Unknown
Gene/Insert
  Gene/Insert name: CDC20 (Guide Designation D3.1) (alt name: pKMKO series)
  gRNA/shRNA sequence: CACCGCTTTGCGCTGCCAGCGCGC
  Species: H. sapiens (human)
  Promoter: U6
  Cloning method: Restriction Enzyme; 5′ cloning site BsmBI (destroyed during cloning); 3′ cloning site BsmBI (destroyed during cloning)
  Sequencing primers: 5′ hU6-F (5'-GAGGGCCTATTTCCCATGATT-3'); 3′ EF1a-R (5'-CACGGCGACTACTGCACTTA-3')
Terms and licenses: Academic/Nonprofit Terms; Industry Terms: Not Available to Industry
Depositor comments: Please note that gRNA target sequence listed is not strictly the 20nt spacer sequence, but also contains the 5' BsmBI overhang. For more information about knockout human cell lines generated using this plasmid, please see http://cellcycleknockouts.wi.mit.edu/ .
How to cite: CDC20 D3.1 gRNA was a gift from Iain Cheeseman (Addgene plasmid # 90584 ; http://n2t.net/addgene:90584 ; RRID:Addgene_90584)
