[The description below was written by a language model from this plasmid's Addgene catalogue record and pLannotate feature annotations shown in this document.]
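Description:
CDC20 D3.1 gRNA is a third-generation lentiviral CRISPR guide plasmid built on the pLenti-sgRNA backbone, carrying a single guide RNA directed against human CDC20. It is propagated in E. coli through a high-copy ColE1/pUC-type origin with ampicillin selection (AmpR under its own bla promoter). It also carries an f1 origin, remnants of lac/lacZα cloning-vector sequence with T3 and T7 promoters, and an SV40 origin and poly(A) signal outside the viral region. The catalogue lists a 9,151 bp backbone without insert, whereas the sequenced plasmid is 7,301 nt. This would be consistent with loss of a stuffer fragment when the guide was cloned between the two BsmBI sites, both of which were destroyed, but the record does not say so explicitly.

The transfer cassette runs from an RSV promoter-driven truncated HIV-1 5' LTR to a self-inactivating ΔU3 3' LTR. This arrangement makes genomic RNA production Tat-independent and leaves the integrated provirus without LTR promoter activity. Between the LTRs are the Ψ packaging signal with a gag fragment, the RRE for Rev-dependent nuclear export, and a cPPT/CTS element. The human U6 Pol III promoter drives the CDC20 spacer fused to the S. pyogenes tracrRNA-derived scaffold. A downstream EF-1α core promoter expresses puromycin N-acetyltransferase for selection of transduced cells, with a WPRE to enhance transcript expression. No Cas9 is encoded, so the nuclease must be supplied separately in the target cells. The depositor notes that the listed guide sequence includes the 5' BsmBI overhang as well as the spacer. The plasmid belongs to a series used to generate knockout human cell lines for large-scale analysis of cell-cycle genes.
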