Features (pLannotate 1.2.2; 28 found; start..end, strand, type, name):
      1..43      +  rep_origin     RSF ori (fragment): Plasmids containing the RSF 1030 origin of replication can be propagated in E. coli cells that contain additional plasmids with compatible origins.
     45..137     +  CDS            lacI (fragment): lac repressor; lacI; The lac repressor binds to the lac operator to inhibit transcription in E. coli. This inhibition can be relieved by adding lactose or isopropyl-β-D-thiogalactopyranoside (IPTG).
    150..171     +  protein_bind   CAP binding site: CAP binding activates transcription in the presence of cAMP. E. coli catabolite activator protein
    186..216     +  promoter       lac promoter: promoter for the E. coli lac operon
    224..240     +  protein_bind   lac operator: The lac repressor binds to the lac operator to inhibit transcription in E. coli. This inhibition can be relieved by adding lactose or isopropyl-β-D-thiogalactopyranoside (IPTG). lac repressor encoded by lacI
    285..303     +  promoter       T3 promoter: promoter for bacteriophage T3 RNA polymerase
    331..557     +  promoter       RSV promoter: Rous sarcoma virus enhancer/promoter
    558..738     +  LTR            5' LTR (truncated): truncated 5' long terminal repeat (LTR) from HIV-1
    785..910     +  misc_feature   HIV-1 Ψ: packaging signal of human immunodeficiency virus type 1
    894..1257    +  CDS            HIV-1 gag (fragment): gag protein from human immunodeficiency virus 1; gag
   1403..1636    +  misc_feature   RRE: The Rev response element (RRE) of HIV-1 allows for Rev-dependent mRNA export from the nucleus to the cytoplasm.
   2013..2039    +  CDS            Rev (fragment): human immunodeficiency virus 1 (HIV-1) Rev protein; rev; enhances nuclear export of unspliced and incompletely spliced viral mRNAs
   2043..2283    +  promoter       U6 promoter: RNA polymerase III promoter for human U6 snRNA
   2330..2397    +  misc_RNA       tracrRNA (fragment): trans-activating CRISPR RNA for the Streptococcus pyogenes CRISPR/Cas9 system
   2446..2563    +  misc_feature   cPPT/CTS: central polypurine tract and central termination sequence of HIV-1
   2632..2843    +  promoter       EF-1α core promoter: core promoter for human elongation factor EF-1α
   2869..3468    +  CDS            PuroR (fragment): puromycin N-acetyltransferase; pac from Streptomyces; confers resistance to puromycin
   3484..4072    +  misc_feature   WPRE: woodchuck hepatitis virus posttranscriptional regulatory element
   4123..4142    +  misc_feature   cPPT/CTS (fragment): central polypurine tract and central termination sequence of HIV-1
   4144..4377    +  LTR            3' LTR (ΔU3): self-inactivating 3' long terminal repeat (LTR) from HIV-1
   4455..4576    +  polyA_signal   SV40 poly(A) signal: SV40 polyadenylation signal
   4616..4751    +  rep_origin     SV40 ori: SV40 origin of replication
   4772..4790    -  promoter       T7 promoter: promoter for bacteriophage T7 RNA polymerase
   4798..4953    +  CDS            lacZα (fragment): LacZα fragment of β-galactosidase; lacZ fragment
   4958..5386    +  rep_origin     f1 ori (sequence partly withheld): f1 bacteriophage origin of replication; arrow indicates direction of (+) strand synthesis
   5439..5543    +  promoter       AmpR promoter: bla
   5544..6404    +  CDS            AmpR: β-lactamase; bla; confers resistance to ampicillin, carbenicillin, and related antibiotics
   6575..7163    +  rep_origin     ori: high-copy-number ColE1/pMB1/pBR322/pUC origin of replication
>Addgene plasmid #90584 | CDC20 D3.1 gRNA | addgene full sequence | sequence record 182891 | Addgene NGS Result
CGAACGACCGAGCGCAGCGAGTCAGTGAGCGAGGAAGCGGAAGAGCGCCCAATACGCAAACCGCCTCTCC
CCGCGCGTTGGCCGATTCATTAATGCAGCTGGCACGACAGGTTTCCCGACTGGAAAGCGGGCAGTGAGCG
CAACGCAATTAATGTGAGTTAGCTCACTCATTAGGCACCCCAGGCTTTACACTTTATGCTTCCGGCTCGT
ATGTTGTGTGGAATTGTGAGCGGATAACAATTTCACACAGGAAACAGCTATGACCATGATTACGCCAAGC
GCGCAATTAACCCTCACTAAAGGGAACAAAAGCTGGAGCTGCAAGCTTAATGTAGTCTTATGCAATACTC
TTGTAGTCTTGCAACATGGTAACGATGAGTTAGCAACATGCCTTACAAGGAGAGAAAAAGCACCGTGCAT
GCCGATTGGTGGAAGTAAGGTGGTACGATCGTGCCTTATTAGGAAGGCAACAGACGGGTCTGACATGGAT
TGGACGAACCACTGAATTGCCGCATTGCAGAGATATTGTATTTAAGTGCCTAGCTCGATACATAAACGGG
TCTCTCTGGTTAGACCAGATCTGAGCCTGGGAGCTCTCTGGCTAACTAGGGAACCCACTGCTTAAGCCTC
AATAAAGCTTGCCTTGAGTGCTTCAAGTAGTGTGTGCCCGTCTGTTGTGTGACTCTGGTAACTAGAGATC
CCTCAGACCCTTTTAGTCAGTGTGGAAAATCTCTAGCAGTGGCGCCCGAACAGGGACTTGAAAGCGAAAG
GGAAACCAGAGGAGCTCTCTCGACGCAGGACTCGGCTTGCTGAAGCGCGCACGGCAAGAGGCGAGGGGCG
GCGACTGGTGAGTACGCCAAAAATTTTGACTAGCGGAGGCTAGAAGGAGAGAGATGGGTGCGAGAGCGTC
AGTATTAAGCGGGGGAGAATTAGATCGCGATGGGAAAAAATTCGGTTAAGGCCAGGGGGAAAGAAAAAAT
ATAAATTAAAACATATAGTATGGGCAAGCAGGGAGCTAGAACGATTCGCAGTTAATCCTGGCCTGTTAGA
AACATCAGAAGGCTGTAGACAAATACTGGGACAGCTACAACCATCCCTTCAGACAGGATCAGAAGAACTT
AGATCATTATATAATACAGTAGCAACCCTCTATTGTGTGCATCAAAGGATAGAGATAAAAGACACCAAGG
AAGCTTTAGACAAGATAGAGGAAGAGCAAAACAAAAGTAAGACCACCGCACAGCAAGCGGCCGCTGATCT
TCAGACCTGGAGGAGGAGATATGAGGGACAATTGGAGAAGTGAATTATATAAATATAAAGTAGTAAAAAT
TGAACCATTAGGAGTAGCACCCACCAAGGCAAAGAGAAGAGTGGTGCAGAGAGAAAAAAGAGCAGTGGGA
ATAGGAGCTTTGTTCCTTGGGTTCTTGGGAGCAGCAGGAAGCACTATGGGCGCAGCGTCAATGACGCTGA
CGGTACAGGCCAGACAATTATTGTCTGGTATAGTGCAGCAGCAGAACAATTTGCTGAGGGCTATTGAGGC
GCAACAGCATCTGTTGCAACTCACAGTCTGGGGCATCAAGCAGCTCCAGGCAAGAATCCTGGCTGTGGAA
AGATACCTAAAGGATCAACAGCTCCTGGGGATTTGGGGTTGCTCTGGAAAACTCATTTGCACCACTGCTG
TGCCTTGGAATGCTAGTTGGAGTAATAAATCTCTGGAACAGATTTGGAATCACACGACCTGGATGGAGTG
GGACAGAGAAATTAACAATTACACAAGCTTAATACACTCCTTAATTGAAGAATCGCAAAACCAGCAAGAA
AAGAATGAACAAGAATTATTGGAATTAGATAAATGGGCAAGTTTGTGGAATTGGTTTAACATAACAAATT
GGCTGTGGTATATAAAATTATTCATAATGATAGTAGGAGGCTTGGTAGGTTTAAGAATAGTTTTTGCTGT
ACTTTCTATAGTGAATAGAGTTAGGCAGGGATATTCACCATTATCGTTTCAGACCCACCTCCCAACCCCG
AGGGGACCCAGAGAGGGCCTATTTCCCATGATTCCTTCATATTTGCATATACGATACAAGGCTGTTAGAG
AGATAATTAGAATTAATTTGACTGTAAACACAAAGATATTAGTACAAAATACGTGACGTAGAAAGTAATA
ATTTCTTGGGTAGTTTGCAGTTTTAAAATTATGTTTTAAAATGGACTATCATATGCTTACCGTAACTTGA
AAGTATTTCGATTTCTTGGCTTTATATATCTTGTGGAAAGGACGAAACACCGCTTTGCGCTGCCAGCGCG
CGTTTAAGAGCTATGCTGGAAACAGCATAGCAAGTTTAAATAAGGCTAGTCCGTTATCAACTTGAAAAAG
TGGCACCGAGTCGGTGCTTTTTTTGAATTCTAGATCTTGAGACAAATGGCAGTATTCATCCACAATTTTA
AAAGAAAAGGGGGGATTGGGGGGTACAGTGCAGGGGAAAGAATAGTAGACATAATAGCAACAGACATACA
AACTAAAGAATTACAAAAACAAATTACAAAAATTCAAAATTTTCGGGTTTATTACAGGGACAGCAGAGAT
CCACTTTGGCGCCGGCTCGAGTGGCTCCGGTGCCCGTCAGTGGGCAGAGCGCACATCGCCCACAGTCCCC
GAGAAGTTGGGGGGAGGGGTCGGCAATTGAACCGGTGCCTAGAGAAGGTGGCGCGGGGTAAACTGGGAAA
GTGATGTCGTGTACTGGCTCCGCCTTTTTCCCGAGGGTGGGGGAGAACCGTATATAAGTGCAGTAGTCGC
CGTGAACGTTCTTTTTCGCAACGGGTTTGCCGCCAGAACACAGGTGTCGTGACGCGGGATCCGCCACCAT
GACCGAGTACAAGCCCACGGTGCGCCTCGCCACCCGCGACGACGTCCCCAGGGCCGTACGCACCCTCGCC
GCCGCGTTCGCCGACTACCCCGCCACGCGCCACACCGTCGATCCGGACCGCCACATCGAGCGGGTCACCG
AGCTGCAAGAACTCTTCCTCACGCGCGTCGGGCTCGACATCGGCAAGGTGTGGGTCGCGGACGACGGCGC
CGCGGTGGCGGTCTGGACCACGCCGGAGAGCGTCGAAGCGGGGGCGGTGTTCGCCGAGATCGGCCCGCGC
ATGGCCGAGTTGAGCGGTTCCCGGCTGGCCGCGCAGCAACAGATGGAAGGCCTCCTGGCGCCGCACCGGC
CCAAGGAGCCCGCGTGGTTCCTGGCCACCGTCGGAGTCTCGCCCGACCACCAGGGCAAGGGTCTGGGCAG
CGCCGTCGTGCTCCCCGGAGTGGAGGCGGCCGAGCGCGCCGGGGTGCCCGCCTTCCTGGAGACCTCCGCG
CCCCGCAACCTCCCCTTCTACGAGCGGCTCGGCTTCACCGTCACCGCCGACGTCGAGGTGCCCGAAGGAC
CGCGCACCTGGTGCATGACCCGCAAGCCCGGTGCCTGAACGCGTTAAGTCGACAATCAACCTCTGGATTA
CAAAATTTGTGAAAGATTGACTGGTATTCTTAACTATGTTGCTCCTTTTACGCTATGTGGATACGCTGCT
TTAATGCCTTTGTATCATGCTATTGCTTCCCGTATGGCTTTCATTTTCTCCTCCTTGTATAAATCCTGGT
TGCTGTCTCTTTATGAGGAGTTGTGGCCCGTTGTCAGGCAACGTGGCGTGGTGTGCACTGTGTTTGCTGA
CGCAACCCCCACTGGTTGGGGCATTGCCACCACCTGTCAGCTCCTTTCCGGGACTTTCGCTTTCCCCCTC
CCTATTGCCACGGCGGAACTCATCGCCGCCTGCCTTGCCCGCTGCTGGACAGGGGCTCGGCTGTTGGGCA
CTGACAATTCCGTGGTGTTGTCGGGGAAATCATCGTCCTTTCCTTGGCTGCTCGCCTGTGTTGCCACCTG
GATTCTGCGCGGGACGTCCTTCTGCTACGTCCCTTCGGCCCTCAATCCAGCGGACCTTCCTTCCCGCGGC
CTGCTGCCGGCTCTGCGGCCTCTTCCGCGTCTTCGCCTTCGCCCTCAGACGAGTCGGATCTCCCTTTGGG
CCGCCTCCCCGCGTCGACTTTAAGACCAATGACTTACAAGGCAGCTGTAGATCTTAGCCACTTTTTAAAA
GAAAAGGGGGGACTGGAAGGGCTAATTCACTCCCAACGAAGACAAGATCTGCTTTTTGCTTGTACTGGGT
CTCTCTGGTTAGACCAGATCTGAGCCTGGGAGCTCTCTGGCTAACTAGGGAACCCACTGCTTAAGCCTCA
ATAAAGCTTGCCTTGAGTGCTTCAAGTAGTGTGTGCCCGTCTGTTGTGTGACTCTGGTAACTAGAGATCC
CTCAGACCCTTTTAGTCAGTGTGGAAAATCTCTAGCAGTACGTATAGTAGTTCATGTCATCTTATTATTC
AGTATTTATAACTTGCAAAGAAATGAATATCAGAGAGTGAGAGGAACTTGTTTATTGCAGCTTATAATGG
TTACAAATAAAGCAATAGCATCACAAATTTCACAAATAAAGCATTTTTTTCACTGCATTCTAGTTGTGGT
TTGTCCAAACTCATCAATGTATCTTATCATGTCTGGCTCTAGCTATCCCGCCCCTAACTCCGCCCATCCC
GCCCCTAACTCCGCCCAGTTCCGCCCATTCTCCGCCCCATGGCTGACTAATTTTTTTTATTTATGCAGAG
GCCGAGGCCGCCTCGGCCTCTGAGCTATTCCAGAAGTAGTGAGGAGGCTTTTTTGGAGGCCTAGGGACGT
ACCCAATTCGCCCTATAGTGAGTCGTATTACGCGCGCTCACTGGCCGTCGTTTTACAACGTCGTGACTGG
GAAAACCCTGGCGTTACCCAACTTAATCGCCTTGCAGCACATCCCCCTTTCGCCAGCTGGCGTAATAGCG
AAGAGGCCCGCACCGATCGCCCTTCCCAACAGTTGCGCAGCCTGAATGGCGAATGGG
[124 nt withheld, positions 4958-5081]
C
[91 nt withheld, positions 5083-5173]
A
[49 nt withheld, positions 5175-5223]
CCTTTGACGTTGGAGTCCACGTTCTTT
[37 nt withheld, positions 5251-5287]
ACCCTATCTCGGTCTATTCTTTTGATTTATAAGGGATTTTGCCGATTTCGGCCTATTGGTTAAAAAATGA
GCTGATTTAACAAAAATTTAACGCGAATTTTAACAAAATATTAACGCTTACAATTTAGGTGGCACTTTTC
GGGGAAATGTGCGCGGAACCCCTATTTGTTTATTTTTCTAAATACATTCAAATATGTATCCGCTCATGAG
ACAATAACCCTGATAAATGCTTCAATAATATTGAAAAAGGAAGAGTATGAGTATTCAACATTTCCGTGTC
GCCCTTATTCCCTTTTTTGCGGCATTTTGCCTTCCTGTTTTTGCTCACCCAGAAACGCTGGTGAAAGTAA
AAGATGCTGAAGATCAGTTGGGTGCACGAGTGGGTTACATCGAACTGGATCTCAACAGCGGTAAGATCCT
TGAGAGTTTTCGCCCCGAAGAACGTTTTCCAATGATGAGCACTTTTAAAGTTCTGCTATGTGGCGCGGTA
TTATCCCGTATTGACGCCGGGCAAGAGCAACTCGGTCGCCGCATACACTATTCTCAGAATGACTTGGTTG
AGTACTCACCAGTCACAGAAAAGCATCTTACGGATGGCATGACAGTAAGAGAATTATGCAGTGCTGCCAT
AACCATGAGTGATAACACTGCGGCCAACTTACTTCTGACAACGATCGGAGGACCGAAGGAGCTAACCGCT
TTTTTGCACAACATGGGGGATCATGTAACTCGCCTTGATCGTTGGGAACCGGAGCTGAATGAAGCCATAC
CAAACGACGAGCGTGACACCACGATGCCTGTAGCAATGGCAACAACGTTGCGCAAACTATTAACTGGCGA
ACTACTTACTCTAGCTTCCCGGCAACAATTAATAGACTGGATGGAGGCGGATAAAGTTGCAGGACCACTT
CTGCGCTCGGCCCTTCCGGCTGGCTGGTTTATTGCTGATAAATCTGGAGCCGGTGAGCGTGGGTCTCGCG
GTATCATTGCAGCACTGGGGCCAGATGGTAAGCCCTCCCGTATCGTAGTTATCTACACGACGGGGAGTCA
GGCAACTATGGATGAACGAAATAGACAGATCGCTGAGATAGGTGCCTCACTGATTAAGCATTGGTAACTG
TCAGACCAAGTTTACTCATATATACTTTAGATTGATTTAAAACTTCATTTTTAATTTAAAAGGATCTAGG
TGAAGATCCTTTTTGATAATCTCATGACCAAAATCCCTTAACGTGAGTTTTCGTTCCACTGAGCGTCAGA
CCCCGTAGAAAAGATCAAAGGATCTTCTTGAGATCCTTTTTTTCTGCGCGTAATCTGCTGCTTGCAAACA
AAAAAACCACCGCTACCAGCGGTGGTTTGTTTGCCGGATCAAGAGCTACCAACTCTTTTTCCGAAGGTAA
CTGGCTTCAGCAGAGCGCAGATACCAAATACTGTTCTTCTAGTGTAGCCGTAGTTAGGCCACCACTTCAA
GAACTCTGTAGCACCGCCTACATACCTCGCTCTGCTAATCCTGTTACCAGTGGCTGCTGCCAGTGGCGAT
AAGTCGTGTCTTACCGGGTTGGACTCAAGACGATAGTTACCGGATAAGGCGCAGCGGTCGGGCTGAACGG
GGGGTTCGTGCACACAGCCCAGCTTGGAGCGAACGACCTACACCGAACTGAGATACCTACAGCGTGAGCT
ATGAGAAAGCGCCACGCTTCCCGAAGGGAGAAAGGCGGACAGGTATCCGGTAAGCGGCAGGGTCGGAACA
GGAGAGCGCACGAGGGAGCTTCCAGGGGGAAACGCCTGGTATCTTTATAGTCCTGTCGGGTTTCGCCACC
TCTGACTTGAGCGTCGATTTTTGTGATGCTCGTCAGGGGGGCGGAGCCTATGGAAAAACGCCAGCAACGC
GGCCTTTTTACGGTTCCTGGCCTTTTGCTGGCCTTTTGCTCACATGTTCTTTCCTGCGTTATCCCCTGAT
TCTGTGGATAACCGTATTACCGCCTTTGAGTGAGCTGATACCGCTCGCCGCAGC
